Addgene plasmid #63235: pFusX1-17
Purpose: Encodes RVD positions 1-3 in TALEN assembly
Depositing lab: Stephen Ekker. Depositing organization: Mayo Foundation for Medical Education and Research. Publication: FusX: A rapid one-step TALE assembly system for genome science. Ma AC, McNulty MS, Tanya PL, Jarryd CM, Martinez-Galvez G, Argue DP, Lee HB, Urban MD, Bullard CE, Blackburn PR, Man TK, Clark KJ, Ekker SC. Hum Gene Ther. 2016 Jun;27(6):451-63. doi: 10.1089/hum.2015.172 PubMed 26854857.
Backbone
  Vector backbone: FusX1
  Backbone size w/o insert (bp): 3013
  Vector type: TALEN
Growth in bacteria
  Bacterial resistance: Spectinomycin, 50 μg/mL
  Growth temperature: 37°C
  Growth strain: DH5alpha
  Copy number: High Copy
Gene/Insert
  Gene/Insert name: HD NI NI (alt name: X1_CAA)
  Species: Synthetic
  Mutation: none
  Cloning method: Restriction Enzyme; 5′ cloning site BsaI (destroyed during cloning); 3′ cloning site BsaI (destroyed during cloning)
  Sequencing primers: 5′ pCR8_F1; 3′ pCR8_R1
Terms and licenses: Academic/Nonprofit Terms; Industry Terms: Not Available to Industry
How to cite: pFusX1-17 was a gift from Stephen Ekker (Addgene plasmid # 63235 ; http://n2t.net/addgene:63235 ; RRID:Addgene_63235)
