[The description below was written by a language model from this plasmid's Addgene catalogue record.]
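Description:
pFusX1-17 is a bacterial library plasmid from the FusX system, a rapid one-step method for assembling TALE repeat arrays. It is built on the FusX1 backbone (about 3 kb without insert), is propagated at high copy number in standard E. coli cloning strains, and is selected with spectinomycin. The record does not list the origin of replication or other backbone features, and no feature table is provided. The pCR8-named sequencing primers suggest a pCR8-type cloning backbone, but the record does not say so directly.

The insert is a synthetic, pre-assembled trimer of TALE repeats carrying the repeat-variable diresidues (RVDs) HD, NI and NI, which occupy positions 1 to 3 of the final array. Under the standard TALE code, HD recognises cytosine and NI recognises adenine, so this module specifies the triplet CAA, as its alternative name X1_CAA indicates. The trimer was cloned in through BsaI sites that were destroyed in the process, as is typical of Golden Gate cloning with type IIS enzymes, which cut outside their recognition sequences.

The plasmid carries no expression cassette of its own according to the record. It serves as a building block: a user picks the position 1–3 plasmid matching the first three bases of a target site and combines it with modules covering later positions and a receiver vector, producing a full-length TALEN for targeted genome editing. The record does not detail the other components or the enzymes used in that final assembly step.
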