>Addgene plasmid #63235 | pFusX1-17 | depositor partial sequence | sequence record 104988 | pFusX1_CAA
AGTCTTAAGCGTCTCCCCCTGAACCTGACCCCGGACCAAGTGGTGGCTATCGCCAGCCACGATGGCGGCA
AGCAAGCGCTCGAAACGGTGCAGCGGCTGTTGCCGGTGCTGTGCCAGGACCATGGCCTGACCCCGGACCA
AGTGGTGGCTATCGCCAGCAACATTGGCGGCAAGCAAGCGCTCGAAACGGTGCAGCGGCTGTTGCCGGTG
CTGTGCCAGGACCATGGCCTGACCCCGGACCAAGTGGTGGCTATCGCCAGCAACATTGGCGGCAAGCAAG
CGCTCGAAACGGTGCAGCGGCTGTTGCCGGTGCTGTGCCAGGACCATGGCCTGACGAGACGTC
