>Addgene plasmid #63235 | pFusX1-17 | depositor partial sequence | sequence record 104989 | FusX1
CGTCTCCCCCTGACCCCGGACCAAGTGGTGGCTATCGAGACCGGCGCCGCTACGGGCGCGTCCCATTCGC
CATTCAGGCTGCGCAACTGTTGGGAAGGGCGATCGGTGCGGGCTCTTCGCTATTACGCCAGCTGGCGAAA
GGGGGATGTGCTGCAAGGCGATTAAGTTGGGAACGCCAGGGTTTTCCCAGTCACGACGTTGTAAAACGAC
GGCCAGTGAGCGCGCGTAATCGACTCACTATAGGGCGAATTGGGTACCGGGCCCCCCCTCGAGGTCCTCC
AGCTTTTGTTCCCTTTAGTGAGGGTTAATTGCGCGCTTGGCGTAATCATGGTCATAGCTGTTTCCTGTGT
GAAATTGTTATCCGCTCACAATTCCACACAACATACGAGCCGGAAGCATAAAGTGTAAAGCCTGGGGTGC
CTAATGAGTGAGCTAACTCACATTAATTGCGTTGCGCTCACTGCCCGCTTTCCACCGGTGGTCTCTGGCG
GCAAGCAAGCGCTCGAAACGGTGCAGCGGCTGTTGCCGGTGCTGTGCCAGGACCATGGCCTGACGAGACG
TCTAGACCAGCCAGGACAGAAATGCCTCGACTTCGCTGCTACCCAAGGTTGCCGGGTGACGCACACCGTG
GAAACGGATGAAGGCACGAACCCAGTGGACATAAGCCTGTTCGGTTCGTAAGCTGTAATGCAAGTAGCGT
ATGCGCTCACGCAACTGGTCCAGAACCTTGACCGAACGCAGCGGTGGTAACGGCGCAGTGGCGGTTTTCA
TGGCTTGTTATGACTGTTTTTTTGGGGTACAGTCTATGCCTCGGGCATCCAAGCAGCAAGCGCGTTACGC
CGTGGGTCGATGTTTGATGTTATGGAGCAGCAACGATGTTACGCAGCAGGGCAGTCGCCCTAAAACAAAG
TTAAACATTATGAGGGAAGCGGTGATCGCCGAAGTATCGACTCAACTATCAGAGGTAGTTGGCGTCATCG
AGCGCCATCTCGAACCGACGTTGCTGGCCGTACATTTGTACGGCTCCGCAGTGGATGGCGGCCTGAAGCC
ACACAGTGATATTGATTTGCTGGTTACGGTGACCGTAAGGCTTGATGAAACAACGCGGCGAGCTTTGATC
AACGACCTTTTGGAAACTTCGGCTTCCCCTGGAGAGAGCGAGATTCTCCGCGCTGTAGAAGTCACCATTG
TTGTGCACGACGACATCATTCCGTGGCGTTATCCAGCTAAGCGCGAACTGCAATTTGGAGAATGGCAGCG
CAATGACATTCTTGCAGGTATCTTCGAGCCAGCCACGATCGACATTGATCTGGCTATCTTGCTGACAAAA
GCAAGAGAACATAGCGTTGCCTTGGTAGGTCCAGCGGCGGAGGAACTCTTTGATCCGGTTCCTGAACAGG
ATCTATTTGAGGCGCTAAATGAAACCTTAACGCTATGGAACTCGCCGCCCGACTGGGCTGGCGATGAGCG
AAATGTAGTGCTTACGTTGTCCCGCATTTGGTACAGCGCAGTAACCGGCAAAATCGCGCCGAAGGATGTC
GCTGCCGACTGGGCAATGGAGCGCCTGCCGGCCCAGTATCAGCCCGTCATACTTGAAGCTAGACAGGCTT
ATCTTGGACAAGAAGAAGATCGCTTGGCCTCGCGCGCAGATCAGTTGGAAGAATTTGTCCACTACGTGAA
AGGCGAGATCACCAAGGTAGTCGGCAAATAACCCTCGAGCCACCCATGACCAAAATCCCTTAACGTGAGT
TACGCGTCGTTCCACTGAGCGTCAGACCCCGTAGAAAAGATCAAAGGATCTTCTTGAGATCCTTTTTTTC
TGCGCGTAATCTGCTGCTTGCAAACAAAAAAACCACCGCTACCAGCGGTGGTTTGTTTGCCGGATCAAGA
GCTACCAACTCTTTTTCCGAAGGTAACTGGCTTCAGCAGAGCGCAGATACCAAATACTGTCCTTCTAGTG
TAGCCGTAGTTAGGCCACCACTTCAAGAACTCTGTAGCACCGCCTACATACCTCGCTCTGCTAATCCTGT
TACCAGTGGCTGCTGCCAGTGGCGATAAGTCGTGTCTTACCGGGTTGGACTCAAGACGATAGTTACCGGA
TAAGGCGCAGCGGTCGGGCTGAACGGGGGGTTCGTGCACACAGCCCAGCTTGGAGCGAACGACCTACACC
GAACTGAGATACCTACAGCGTGAGCATTGAGAAAGCGCCACGCTTCCCGAAGGGAGAAAGGCGGACAGGT
ATCCGGTAAGCGGCAGGGTCGGAACAGGAGAGCGCACGAGGGAGCTTCCAGGGGGAAACGCCTGGTATCT
TTATAGTCCTGTCGGGTTTCGCCACCTCTGACTTGAGCGTCGATTTTTGTGATGCTCGTCAGGGGGGCGG
AGCCTATGGAAAAACGCCAGCAACGCGGCCTTTTTACGGTTCCTGGCCTTTTGCTGGCCTTTTGCTCACA
TGTTCTTTCCTGCGTTATCCCCTGATTCTGTGGATAACCGTATTACCGCCTTTGAGTGAGCTGATACCGC
TCGCCGCAGCCGAACGACCGAGCGCAGCGAGTCAGTGAGCGAGGAAGCGGAAGAGCGCCCAATACGCAAA
CCGCCTCTCCCCGCGCGTTGGCCGATTCATTAATGCAGCTGGCACGACAGGTTTCCCGACTGGAAAGCGG
GCAGTGAGCGCAACGCAATTAATACGCGTACCGCTAGCCAGGAAGAGTTTGTAGAAACGCAAAAAGGCCA
TCCGTCAGGATGGCCTTCTGCTTAGTTTGATGCCTGGCAGTTTATGGCGGGCGTCCTGCCCGCCACCCTC
CGGGCCGTTGCTTCACAACGTTCAAATCCGCTCCCGGCGGATTTGTCCTACTCAGGAGAGCGTTCACCGA
CAAACAACAGATAAAACGAAAGGCCCAGTCTTCCGACTGAGCCTTTCGTTTTATTTGATGCCTGGCAGTT
CCCTACTCTCGCGTTAACGCTAGCATGGATGTTTTCCCAGTCACGACGTTGTAAAACGACGGCCAGTCTT
AAG
