>Addgene plasmid #63235 | pFusX1-17 | addgene partial sequence | sequence record 111091 | pCR8_R1 5'-cgaaccgaacaggcttatgt-3'
CGTCACCCGGCAACCTTGGGTAGCAGCGAAGTCGAGGCATTTCTGTCCTGGCTGGTCTAGACGTCTCGTC
AGGCCATGGTCCTGGCACAGCACCGGCAACAGCCGCTGCACCGTTTCGAGCGCTTGCTTGCCGCCAATGT
TGCTGGCGATAGCCACCACTTGGTCCGGGGTCAGGCCATGGTCCTGGCACAGCACCGGCAACAGCCGCTG
CACCGTTTCGAGCGCTTGCTTGCCGCCAATGTTGCTGGCGATAGCCACCACTTGGTCCGGGGTCAGGCCA
TGGTCCTGGCACAGCACCGGCAACAGCCGCTGCACCGTTTCGAGCGCTTGCTTGCCGCCATCGTGGCTGG
CGATAGCCACCACTTGGTCCGGGGTCAGGTTCAGGGGGAGACGCTTAAGACTGGCCGTCGTTTTACAACG
TCGTGACTGGGAAAACATCCATGCTAGCGTTAACGCGAGAGTAGGGAACTGCCAGGCATCAAATAAAACG
AAAGGCTCAGTCGGAAGACTGGGCCTTTCGTTTTATCTGTTGTTTGTCGGTGAACGCTCTCCTGAGTAGG
ACAAATCCGCCGGGAGCGGATTTGAACGTTGTGAAGCAACGGCCCGGAAGGGGTG
